>Addgene plasmid #117396 | pTn7xKS-mPlum | depositor full sequence | sequence record 221657 | pTn7xKS-mPlum sequence 7577 bps
CGCCAGCAACGCGGCCTTTTTACGGTTCCTGGCCTTTTGCTGGCCTTTTGCTCACATGTTCTTTCCTGCG
TTATCAGGGGATTCCTTAAGGTATACTTTCCGCTGCATAACCCTGCTTCGGGGTCATTATAGCGATTTTT
TCGGTATATCCATCCTTTTTCGCACGATATACAGGATTTTGCCAAAGGGTTCGTGTAGACTTTCCTTGGT
GTATCCAACGGCGTCAGCCGGGCAGGATAGGTGAAGTAGGCCCACCCGCGAGCGGGTGTTCCTTCTTCAC
TGTCCCTTATTCGCACCTGGCGGTGCTCAACGGGAATCCTGCTCTGCGAGGCTGGCCGATAAGCTCTGAT
ACCGCTCGCCGCAGCCGAACGACCGAGCGCAGCGGGTCAGTGAGCGAGGAAGCGGAAGAGCGCCCAATAC
GCAAACCGCCTCTCCCCGCGCGTTGGCCGATTCATTAATGCAGCGCCCAAACATAACAGGAAGAAAAATG
CCCCGCTGTGGGCGGACAAAATAGTTGGGAACTGGGAGGGGTGGAAATGGAGTTTTTAAGGATTATTTAG
GGAAGAGTGACAAAATAGATGGGAACTGGGTGTAGCGTCGTAAGCTAATACGAAAATTAAAAATGACAAA
ATAGTTTGGAACTAGATTTCACTTATCTGGTTGGCCTGCAAGGCCTTCGCGAGGTACCGGGCCCAAGCTT
CTCGAGGAATTCCTGCAGCCCGGGGGATCCACTAGCCGGTAAACCGAAAGGCAGGAACAGGAGAGCGCAC
GAGGGAGCCGCCAGGGGGAAACGCCTGGTATCTTTATAGTCCTGTCGGGTTTCGCCACCACTGATTTGAG
CGTCAGATTTCGTGATGCTTGTCAGGGGGGCGGAGCCTATGGAAAAACGGCTTTGCCGCGGCCCTCTCAC
TTCCCTGTTAAGTATCTCCTAGGCCGAGAAAAAAAAGCCCGCTCATTAGGCGGGCTAGCTCATTATTTGT
AGAGCTCATCCATGCCATGTGTAATCCCAGCAGCAGTTACAAACTCAAGAAGGACCATGTGGTCACGCTT
TTCGTTGGGATCTTTCGAAAGGGCAGATTGTGTCGACCAGCTATCGATCCATGGGGCCCGCGGCCGCCTA
GGCGCCGGTGGAGTGGCGGCCCTCGGCGCGCTCGTACTGTTCCACGATGGTGTAGTCCTCGTTGTGGGAG
GTGATGTCCAGCTTGATGTCGGTCTTGTAGGCGCCGGGCAGCTGCACGGGCTTCTTGGCCATGTAGGTGG
TCTTGACCTCGGCGTCGTAGTGGCCGCCGTCCTTCAGCCTCAGCCTCATCTTCATCTCGCCCTTCAGGGC
GCCGTCCTCGGGGTACATCCGCTCGGAGGAGGCCTCCCAGCCCATGGTCTTCTTCTGCATTACGGGGCCG
TCGGAGGGGAAGTTGGTGCCGCGCACCTTCACCTTGTAGATGAACTCGCCGTCCTGCAGGGAGGAGTCCT
GGGTCACGGTCACCACGCCGCCGTCCTCGAAGTTCATCACGCGCTCCCACTTGAAGCCCTCGGGGAAGGA
CAGCTTCAAGTAGTCGGGGATGTCGGCGGGGTGCTTCACGTAGGCCTTGGAGCCGTACATGATCTGAGGG
GACAGGATGTCCCAGGCGAAGGGCAGGGGGCCACCCTTGGTCACCTTCAGCCTGGCGGTCTGGGTGCCCT
CGTAGGGGCGGCCCTCGCCCTCGCCCTCGATCTCGAACTCGTGGCCGTTCACGGAGCCCTCCATGTGCTC
CTTGAAGCGCATGAACTCCTTGATGACCTCCTCGCCCTTGCTCACCATATGTATATCTCCTTCTTAAAGT
TAAACAAAATTATTTCTAGGGATCCTCCACACATTATACGAGCCGATGATTAATTGTCAAGAATTCTAGT
GAGCTCATGCATGATCGAATTAGCTTCAAAAGCGCTCTGAAGTTCCTATACTTTCTAGAGAATAGGAACT
TCGGAATAGGAACTTCAAGATCCCCTGATTCCCTTTGTCAACAGCAATGGATCGAATTGACATAAGCCTG
TTCGGTTCGTAAACTGTAATGCAAGTAGCGTATGCGCTCACGCAACTGGTCCAGAACCTTGACCGAACGC
AGCGGTGGTAACGGCGCAGTGGCGGTTTTCATGGCTTGTTATGACTGTTTTTTTGTACAGTCTATGCCTC
GGGCATCCAAGCAGCAAGCGCGTTACGCCGTGGGTCGATGTTTGATGTTATGGAGCAGCAACGATGTTAC
GCAGCAGCAACGATGTTACGCAGCAGGGCAGTCGCCCTAAAACAAAGTTAGGTGGCTCAAGTATGGGCAT
CATTCGCACATGTAGGCTCGGCCCTGACCAAGTCAAATCCATGCGGGCTGCTCTTGATCTTTTCGGTCGT
GAGTTCGGAGACGTAGCCACCTACTCCCAACATCAGCCGGACTCCGATTACCTCGGGAACTTGCTCCGTA
GTAAGACATTCATCGCGCTTGCTGCCTTCGACCAAGAAGCGGTTGTTGGCGCTCTCGCGGCTTACGTTCT
GCCCAGGTTTGAGCAGCCGCGTAGTGAGATCTATATCTATGATCTCGCAGTCTCCGGCGAGCACCGGAGG
CAGGGCATTGCCACCGCGCTCATCAATCTCCTCAAGCATGAGGCCAACGCGCTTGGTGCTTATGTGATCT
ACGTGCAAGCAGATTACGGTGACGATCCCGCAGTGGCTCTCTATACAAAGTTGGGCATACGGGAAGAAGT
GATGCACTTTGATATCGACCCAAGTACCGCCACCTAACAATTCGTTCAAGCCGAGATCGGCTTCCCGGCC
GCGGAGTTGTTCGGTAAATTGTCACAACGCCGCGGCCAATTCGATCTAGAATTCCATTGAGTAAGTTTTT
AAGCACATCAGCTTCAAAAGCGCTCTGAAGTTCCTATACTTTCTAGAGAATAGGAACTTCGGAATAGGAA
CTTCAAGATCCCCAATTCGATCGTCCGGGCCGCAAGCTCCTAGCGGCGGATTTGTCCTACTCAGGAGAGC
GTTCACCGACAAACAACAGATAAAACGAAAGGCCCAGTCTTTCGACTGAGCCTTTCGTTTTATTTGATGC
CTCAAGCTAGAGAGTCATTACCCCAGGCGTTTAAGGGCACCAATAACTGCCTTAAAAAAATTACGCCCCG
CCCTGCCACTCATCGCAGTCTAGCTTGGATTCTCACCAATAAAAAACGCCCGGCGGCAACCGAGCGTTCT
GAACAAATCCAGATGGAGTTCTGAGGTCATTACTGGATCTATCAACAGGAGTCCAAGCTCAGCTAATTAA
GCTAGCTTATCGATACCGTCGACCTCGAACCCCACGCCCCTCTTTAATACGACGGGCAATTTGCACTTCA
GAAAATGAAGAGTTTGCTTTAGCCATAACAAAAGTCCAGTATGCTTTTTCACAGCATAACTGGACTGATT
TCAGTTTACAACTATTCTGTCTAGTTTAAGACTTTATTGTCATAGTTTAGATCTATTTTGTTCAGTTTAA
GACTTTATTGTCCGCCCACACCCGCTTACGCAGGGCATCCATTTATTACTCAACCGTAACCGATTTTGCC
AGGTTACGCGGCTGGTCCTCTAGCTGGCGTAATAGCGAAGAGGCCCGCACCGATCGCCCTTCCCAACAGT
TGCGCAGCCTGAATGGCGAATGGCGATCCGAGCCGGAAGCATAAAGTGTAAAGCCTGGGGTGCCTAATGA
GTGAGCTAACTCACATTAATTGCGTTGCGCTCACTGCCCGCTTTCCAGTCGGGAAACCTGTCGTGCCAGC
TGCATTAATGAATCGGCCAACGCGCGGGGAGAGGCGGTTTGCGTATTGGGCGCCAGGGTGGTTTTTCTTT
TCACCAGTGAGACGGGCAACAGCTGATTGCCCTTCACCGCCTGGCCCTGAGAGAGTTGCAGCAAGCGGTC
CACGCTGGTTTGCCCCAGCAGGCGAAAATCCTGTTTGATGGTGGTTAACGGCGGGATATAACATGAGCTG
TCTTCGGTATCGTCGTATCCCACTATCGAGATATCCGCACCAACGCGCAGCCCGGACTCGGTAATGGCGC
GCATTGCGCCCAGCGCCATCTGATCGTTGGCAACCAGCATCGCAGTGGGAACGATGCCCTCATTCAGCAT
TTGCATGGTTTGTTGAAAACCGGACATGGCACTCCAGTCGCCTTCCCGTTCCGCTATCGGCTGAATTTGA
TTGCGAGTGAGATATTTATGCCAGCCAGCCAGACGCAGACGCGCCGAGACAGAACTTAATGGGCCCGCTA
ACAGCGCGATTTGCTGGTGACCCAATGCGACCAGATGCTCCACGCCCAGTCGCGTACCGTCTTCATGGGA
GAAAATAATACTGTTGATGGGTGTCTGGTCAGAGACATCAAGAAATAACGCCGGAACATTAGTGCAGGCA
GCTTCCACAGCAATGGCATCCTGGTCATCCAGCGGATAGTTAATGATCAGCCCACTGACGCGTTGCGCGA
GAAGATTGTGCACCGCCGCTTTACAGGCTTCGACGCCGCTTCGTTCTACCATCGACACCACCACGCTGGC
ACCCAGTTGATCGGCGCGAGATTTAATCGCCGCGACAATTTGCGACGGCGCGTGCAGGGCCAGACTGGAG
GTGGCAACGCCAATCAGCAACGACTGTTTGCCCGCCAGTTGTTGTGCCACGCGGTTGGGAATGTAATTCA
GCTCCGCCATCGCCGCTTCCACTTTTTCTCGCGTTTTCGCAGAAACGTGGCTGGCCTGGTTCACCACGCG
AGAAACGGTCTGATAAGAGACACCGGCATACTCTGCGACATCGTATAGCGTTACTGGTTTCACATTCACC
ACCCTGAATTGACTCTCTTCCGGGCGCTATCATGCCATACCACGAAAGGTTTTGCACCATTCGATGCGCC
TGATGCGGTATTTTCTCCTTACGCATCTGTGCGGTATTTCACACCGCATATCGAGGAGCTGTTGACAATT
AATCATCGGCTCGTATAATGTGTGGAATTGTGAGCGGATAACAATTTCACACGGCCGGCCAAGGAGAAAG
GCTATGAAGCACAACCCTCTGGTGGTGTGTCTGCTCATTATCTGCATTACGATTCTGACATTCACACTCC
TGACCCGACAAACGCTCTACGAACTGCGGTTCCGGGACGGTGATAAGGAGGTTGCTGCGCTCATGGCCTG
CACGTCCAGGTAATCGCGAGTCGACAGGAAGGATAAGAAGAACATAAAAAATGGCACTATTCTCTAAAAT
ATTAATTTTTTATGTGATTGGTGTGAACATATCCTTTGTCATTATCTGGTTTATCTCACATGAGAAAACA
CATATTCGTTTACTTAGTGCATTCCTGGTCGGAATAACCTGGCCAATGAGTCTGCCTGTGGCATTACTTT
TTTCTCTCTTTTAGGTCGACGGCGCCAGGAGACGCGTATGAACCTGGTGGATATCGCCATTCTTATCCTC
AAACTCATTGTTGCAGCACTGCAACTGCTTGATGCTGTTCTGAAATACCTGAAGTAATACTTAATTAAGG
GCAAGCGCGGGGATTTTCCCCGCGCATTTCCCGGGTCAGTATGGTGCACTCTCAGTACAATCTGCTCTGA
TGCCGCATAGTTAAGCCAGCCCCGACACCCGCCAACACCCGCTGACGCGCCCTGACGGGCTTGTCTGCTC
CCGGCATCCGCTTACAGACAAGCTGTGACCGTCTCCGGGAGCTGCATGTGTCAGAGGTTTTCACCGTCAT
CACCGAAACGCGCGAGACGAAAGGGCCTCGTGATACGCCTATTTTTATAGGTTAATGTCATGATAATAAT
GGTTTCTTAGACGTCAGGTGGCACTTTTCGGGGAAATGTGCGCGGAACCCCTATTTGTTTATTTTTCTAA
ATACATTCAAATATGTATCCGCTCATGAGACAATAACCCTGATAAATGCTTCAATAATATTGAAAAAGGA
AGAGTATGAGTATTCAACATTTCCGTGTCGCCCTTATTCCCTTTTTTGCGGCATTTTGCCTTCCTGTTTT
TGCTCACCCAGAAACGCTGGTGAAAGTAAAAGATGCTGAAGATCAGTTGGGTGCACGAGTGGGTTACATC
GAACTGGATCTCAACAGCGGTAAGATCCTTGAGAGTTTTCGCCCCGAAGAACGTTTTCCAATGATGAGCA
CTTTTAAAGTTCTGCTATGTGGCGCGGTATTATCCCGTATTGACGCCGGGCAAGAGCAACTCGGTCGCCG
CATACACTATTCTCAGAATGACTTGGTTGAGTACTCACCAGTCACAGAAAAGCATCTTACGGATGGCATG
ACAGTAAGAGAATTATGCAGTGCTGCCATAACCATGAGTGATAACACTGCGGCCAACTTACTTCTGACAA
CGATCGGAGGACCGAAGGAGCTAACCGCTTTTTTGCACAACATGGGGGATCATGTAACTCGCCTTGATCG
TTGGGAACCGGAGCTGAATGAAGCCATACCAAACGACGAGCGTGACACCACGATGCCTGTAGCAATGGCA
ACAACGTTGCGCAAACTATTAACTGGCGAACTACTTACTCTAGCTTCCCGGCAACAATTAATAGACTGGA
TGGAGGCGGATAAAGTTGCAGGACCACTTCTGCGCTCGGCCCTTCCGGCTGGCTGGTTTATTGCTGATAA
ATCTGGAGCCGGTGAGCGTGGGTCTCGCGGTATCATTGCAGCACTGGGGCCAGATGGTAAGCCCTCCCGT
ATCGTAGTTATCTACACGACGGGGAGTCAGGCAACTATGGATGAACGAAATAGACAGATCGCTGAGATAG
GTGCCTCACTGATTAAGCATTGGTAACTGTCAGACCAAGTTTACTCATATATACTTTAGATTGATTTAAA
ACTTCATTTTTAATTTAAAAGGATCTAGGTGAAGATCCTTTTTGATAATCTCATGACCAAAATCCCTTAA
CGTGAGTTTTCGTTCCACTGAGCGTCAGACCCCGTAGAAAAGATCAAAGGATCTTCTTGAGATCCTTTTT
TTCTGCGCGTAATCTGCTGCTTGCAAACAAAAAAACCACCGCTACCAGCGGTGGTTTGTTTGCCGGATCA
AGAGCTACCAACTCTTTTTCCGAAGGTAACTGGCTTCAGCAGAGCGCAGATACCAAATACTGTCCTTCTA
GTGTAGCCGTAGTTAGGCCACCACTTCAAGAACTCTGTAGCACCGCCTACATACCTCGCTCTGCTAATCC
TGTTACCAGTGGCTGCTGCCAGTGGCGATAAGTCGTGTCTTACCGGGTTGGACTCAAGACGATAGTTACC
GGATAAGGCGCAGCGGTCGGGCTGAACGGGGGGTTCGTGCACACAGCCCAGCTTGGAGCGAACGACCTAC
ACCGAACTGAGATACCTACAGCGTGAGCTATGAGAAAGCGCCACGCTTCCCGAAGGGAGAAAGGCGGACA
GGTATCCGGTAAGCGGCAGGGTCGGAACAGGAGAGCGCACGAGGGAGCTTCCAGGGGGAAACGCCTGGTA
TCTTTATAGTCCTGTCGGGTTTCGCCACCTCTGACTCGAGCGTCGATTTTTGTGATGCTCGTCAGGGGGG
CGGAGCCTATGGAAAAA
Features (pLannotate 1.2.2; 34 found; start..end, strand, type, name):
    230..338     +  oriT           oriT: incP origin of transfer
    410..464     +  CDS            lacI (fragment): lac repressor; lacI; The lac repressor binds to the lac operator to inhibit transcription in E. coli. This inhibition can be relieved by adding lactose or isopropyl-β-D-thiogalactopyranoside (IPTG).
    497..662     +  mobile_element Tn7L: mini-Tn7 element (left end of the Tn7 transposon) Tn7
    707..735     -  misc_feature   MCS (fragment): pBluescript multiple cloning site
    736..885     +  rep_origin     p15A ori (fragment): Plasmids containing the medium-copy-number p15A origin of replication can be propagated in E. coli cells that contain a second plasmid with the ColE1 origin.
    973..1087    -  CDS            GFPuv (fragment): GFP variant optimized for excitation by UV light
   1118..1798    -  CDS            mPlum: far-red monomeric derivative of DsRed fluorescent protein (Wang et al., 2004) mammalian codon-optimized
   1806..1828    -  RBS            RBS: efficient ribosome binding site from bacteriophage T7 gene 10 (Olins and Rangwala, 1989)
   1852..1880    -  promoter       tac promoter: strong E. coli promoter; hybrid between the trp and lac UV5 promoters
   1929..1976    -  protein_bind   FRT: FLP-mediated recombination occurs in the 8-bp core sequence TCTAGAAA (Turan and Bode, 2011). FLP recombinase from the Saccharomyces cerevisiae 2μ plasmid
   2017..2045    +  promoter       Pc promoter: intI1 (promoter lies within the coding sequence); class 1 integron promoter
   2234..2767    +  CDS            GmR: gentamycin acetyltransferase; aacC1; confers resistance to gentamycin
   2897..2944    -  protein_bind   FRT: FLP-mediated recombination occurs in the 8-bp core sequence TCTAGAAA (Turan and Bode, 2011). FLP recombinase from the Saccharomyces cerevisiae 2μ plasmid
   2990..3076    -  terminator     rrnB T1 terminator: Escherichia coli rrnB; transcription terminator T1 from the E. coli rrnB gene
   3140..3169    -  CDS            CmR (fragment): chloramphenicol acetyltransferase confers resistance to chloramphenicol
   3179..3273    -  terminator     lambda t0 terminator: transcription terminator from phage lambda
   3294..3318    +  misc_feature   MCS (fragment): pBluescript multiple cloning site
   3322..3520    +  mobile_element Tn7R (fragment): mini-Tn7 element (right end of the Tn7 transposon) Tn7
   3592..3660    +  CDS            lacZα (fragment): LacZα fragment of β-galactosidase; lacZ fragment
   3669..3692    -  promoter       lac UV5 promoter (fragment): E. coli lac promoter with an "up" mutation
   3707..3728    -  protein_bind   CAP binding site: CAP binding activates transcription in the presence of cAMP. E. coli catabolite activator protein
   3741..4823    -  CDS            lacI: lac repressor; lacI; The lac repressor binds to the lac operator to inhibit transcription in E. coli. This inhibition can be relieved by adding lactose or isopropyl-β-D-thiogalactopyranoside (IPTG).
   4824..4896    -  promoter       lacIq promoter (fragment): lacI (mutant); In the lacIq allele, a single base change in the promoter boosts expression of the lacI gene about 10-fold.
   4899..4951    -  misc_feature   bom (fragment): basis of mobility region from pBR322
   4962..4990    +  promoter       tac promoter: strong E. coli promoter; hybrid between the trp and lac UV5 promoters
   4998..5014    +  protein_bind   lac operator: The lac repressor binds to the lac operator to inhibit transcription in E. coli. This inhibition can be relieved by adding lactose or isopropyl-β-D-thiogalactopyranoside (IPTG). lac repressor encoded by lacI
   5044..5190    +  CDS            hokB: HOKB_ECOLI - Also known as ydcB. Experimental evidence at protein level: Swiss-Prot protein existence level 1. Toxic component of a type I toxin-antitoxin (TA) system (Probable). When overexpressed kills cells within minutes; causes collapse of the transmembrane potential and arrest of respiration (PubMed:10361310). Expression leads to membrane depolarization; when protein levels are high enough depolarization probably leads to lowered metabolic activity which in turn induces some cells to enter the persistent state in which they transiently survive antibiotic exposure. Its toxic effect is pro
   5231..5401    +  CDS            ghoT: GHOT_ECOLI - Also known as yjdO. Experimental evidence at protein level: Swiss-Prot protein existence level 1. Toxic component of a type V toxin-antitoxin (TA) system. Causes membrane damage when induced by MqsR, slowing cell growth and increasing the formation of dormant persister cells; involved with GhoS, its antitoxin, in reducing cell growth during antibacterial stress (PubMed:24373067). Overexpression causes cell lysis, forming ghost cells; both effects are neutralized by expression of GhoS. Overexpression in the presence of ampicillin increases persister cell formation (persister cells
   5428..5514    +  CDS            tisB: TISB_ECOLI - Also known as ysdB. Experimental evidence at protein level: Swiss-Prot protein existence level 1. Toxic component of a type I toxin-antitoxin (TA) system (PubMed:18761622) (Probable). Overexpression causes cessation of growth, induces stress-response, a number of membrane protein genes, and leads to cell death (PubMed:15620655, PubMed:18761622, PubMed:18710431). Inhibits ATP synthesis, ATP levels drop drastically quickly after induction (PubMed:18761622, PubMed:24513967). Part of the programmed response to DNA damage; damage leads to increased accumulation of the protein which slo
   5570..5619    -  misc_feature   bom (fragment): basis of mobility region from pBR322
   5721..5756    -  CDS            rop (fragment): Rop protein, which maintains plasmids at low copy number; rop
   5851..5955    +  promoter       AmpR promoter: bla
   5956..6816    +  CDS            AmpR: β-lactamase; bla; confers resistance to ampicillin, carbenicillin, and related antibiotics
   6987..7575    +  rep_origin     ori: high-copy-number ColE1/pMB1/pBR322/pUC origin of replication
