>Addgene plasmid #117396 | pTn7xKS-mPlum | addgene full sequence | sequence record 228631 | Addgene NGS Result
CGCCAGCAACGCGGCCTTTTTACGGTTCCTGGCCTTTTGCTGGCCTTTTGCTCACATGTTCTTTCCTGCG
TTATCAGGGGATTCCTTAAGGTATACTTTCCGCTGCATAACCCTGCTTCGGGGTCATTATAGCGATTTTT
TCGGTATATCCATCCTTTTTCGCACGATATACAGGATTTTGCCAAAGGGTTCGTGTAGACTTTCCTTGGT
GTATCCAACGGCGTCAGCCGGGCAGGATAGGTGAAGTAGGCCCACCCGCGAGCGGGTGTTCCTTCTTCAC
TGTCCCTTATTCGCACCTGGCGGTGCTCAACGGGAATCCTGCTCTGCGAGGCTGGCCGATAAGCTCTGAT
ACCGCTCGCCGCAGCCGAACGACCGAGCGCAGCGGGTCAGTGAGCGAGGAAGCGGAAGAGCGCCCAATAC
GCAAACCGCCTCTCCCCGCGCGTTGGCCGATTCATTAATGCAGCGCCCAAACATAACAGGAAGAAAAATG
CCCCGCTGTGGGCGGACAAAATAGTTGGGAACTGGGAGGGGTGGAAATGGAGTTTTTAAGGATTATTTAG
GGAAGAGTGACAAAATAGATGGGAACTGGGTGTAGCGTCGTAAGCTAATACGAAAATTAAAAATGACAAA
ATAGTTTGGAACTAGATTTCACTTATCTGGTTGGCCTGCAAGGCCTTCGCGAGGTACCGGGCCCAAGCTT
CTCGAGGAATTCCTGCAGCCCGGGGGATCCACTACCGGTAAACCGAAAGGCAGGAACAGGAGAGCGCACG
GGGGAGCCGCCAGGGGGAAACGCCTGGTATCTTTATAGTCCTGTCGGGTTTCGCCACCACTGATTTGAGC
GTCAGATTTCGTGATGCTTGTCAGGGGGGCGGAGCCTATGGAAAAACGGCTTTGCCGCGGCCCTCTCACT
TCCCTGTTAAGTATCTCCTAGGCCGAGAAAAAAAAGCCCGCTCATTAGGCGGGCTAGCTCATTATTTGTA
GAGCTCATCCATGCCATGTGTAATCCCAGCAGCAGTTACAAACTCAAGAAGGACCATGTGGTCACGCTTT
TCGTTGGGATCTTTCGAAAGGGCAGATTGTGTCGACCAGCTATCGATCCATGGGGCCCGCGGCCGCCTAG
GCGCCGGTGGAGTGGCGGCCCTCGGCGCGCTCGTACTGTTCCACGATGGTGTAGTCCTCGTTGTGGGAGG
TGATGTCCAGCTTGATGTCGGTCTTGTAGGCGCCGGGCAGCTGCACGGGCTTCTTGGCCATGTAGGTGGT
CTTGACCTCGGCGTCGTAGTGGCCGCCGTCCTTCAGCCTCAGCCTCATCTTCATCTCGCCCTTCAGGGCG
CCGTCCTCGGGGTACATCCGCTCGGAGGAGGCCTCCCAGCCCATGGTCTTCTTCTGCATTACGGGGCCGT
CGGAGGGGAAGTTGGTGCCGCGCACCTTCACCTTGTAGATGAACTCGCCGTCCTGCAGGGAGGAGTCCTG
GGTCACGGTCACCACGCCGCCGTCCTCGAAGTTCATCACGCGCTCCCACTTGAAGCCCTCGGGGAAGGAC
AGCTTCAAGTAGTCGGGGATGTCGGCGGGGTGCTTCACGTAGGCCTTGGAGCCGTACATGATCTGAGGGG
ACAGGATGTCCCAGGCGAAGGGCAGGGGGCCACCCTTGGTCACCTTCAGCCTGGCGGTCTGGGTGCCCTC
GTAGGGGCGGCCCTCGCCCTCGCCCTCGATCTCGAACTCGTGGCCGTTCACGGAGCCCTCCATGTGCTCC
TTGAAGCGCATGAACTCCTTGATGACCTCCTCGCCCTTGCTCACCATATGTATATCTCCTTCTTAAAGTT
AAACAAAATTATTTCTAGGGATCCTCCACACATTATACGAGCCGATGATTAATTGTCAAGAATTTAGTGA
GCTCATGCATGATCGAATTAGCTTCAAAAGCGCTCTGAAGTTCCTATACTTTCTAGAGAATAGGAACTTC
GGAATAGGAACTTCAAGATCCCCTGATTCCCTTTGTCAACAGCAATGGATCGAATTGACATAAGCCTGTT
CGGTTCGTAAACTGTAATGCAAGTAGCGTATGCGCTCACGCAACTGGTCCAGAACCTTGACCGAACGCAG
CGGTGGTAACGGCGCAGTGGCGGTTTTCATGGCTTGTTATGACTGTTTTTTTGTACAGTCTATGCCTCGG
GCATCCAAGCAGCAAGCGCGTTACGCCGTGGGTCGATGTTTGATGTTATGGAGCAGCAACGATGTTACGC
AGCAGCAACGATGTTACGCAGCAGGGCAGTCGCCCTAAAACAAAGTTAGGTGGCTCAAGTATGGGCATCA
TTCGCACATGTAGGCTCGGCCCTGACCAAGTCAAATCCATGCGGGCTGCTCTTGATCTTTTCGGTCGTGA
GTTCGGAGACGTAGCCACCTACTCCCAACATCAGCCGGACTCCGATTACCTCGGGAACTTGCTCCGTAGT
AAGACATTCATCGCGCTTGCTGCCTTCGACCAAGAAGCGGTTGTTGGCGCTCTCGCGGCTTACGTTCTGC
CCAAGTTTGAGCAGCCGCGTAGTGAGATCTATATCTATGATCTCGCAGTCTCCGGCGAGCACCGGAGGCA
GGGCATTGCCACCGCGCTCATCAATCTCCTCAAGCATGAGGCCAACGCGCTTGGTGCTTATGTGATCTAC
GTGCAAGCAGATTACGGTGACGATCCCGCAGTGGCTCTCTATACAAAGTTGGGCATACGGGAAGAAGTGA
TGCACTTTGATATCGACCCAAGTACCGCCACCTAACAATTCGTTCAAGCCGAGATCGGCTTCCCGGCCGC
GGAGTTGTTCGGTAAATTGTCACAACGCCGCGGCCAATTCGATCTAGAATTCCATTGAGTAAGTTTTTAA
GCACATCAGCTTCAAAAGCGCTCTGAAGTTCCTATACTTTCTAGAGAATAGGAACTTCGGAATAGGTACT
TCAAGATCCCCAATTCGATCGTCCGGGCCGCAAGCTCCTAGCGGCGGATTTGTCCTACTCAGGAGAGCGT
TCACCGACAAACAACAGATAAAACGAAAGGCCCAGTCTTTCGACTGAGCCTTTCGTTTTATTTGATGCCT
CAAGCTAGAGAGTCATTACCCCAGGCGTTTAAGGGCACCAATAACTGCCTTAAAAAAATTACGCCCCGCC
CTGCCACTCATCGCAGTCTAGCTTGGATTCTCACCAATAAAAAACGCCCGGCGGCAACCGAGCGTTCTGA
ACAAATCCAGATGGAGTTCTGAGGTCATTACTGGATCTATCAACAGGAGTCCAAGCTCAGCTAATTAAGC
TAGCTTATCGATACCGTCGACCTCGAACCCCACGCCCCTCTTTAATACGACGGGCAATTTGCACTTCAGA
AAATGAAGAGTTTGCTTTAGCCATAACAAAAGTCCAGTATGCTTTTTCACAGCATAACTGGACTGATTTC
AGTTTACAACTATTCTGTCTAGTTTAAGACTTTATTGTCATAGTTTAGATCTATTTTGTTCAGTTTAAGA
CTTTATTGTCCGCCCACACCTGCTTACGCAGGGCATCCATTTATTACTCAACCGTAACCGATTTTGCCAG
GTTACGCGGCTGGTCCTCTAGCTGGCGTAATAGCGAAGAGGCCCGCACCGATCGCCCTTCCCAACAGTTG
CGCAGCCTGAATGGCGAATGGCGATCCGAGCCGGAAGCATAAAGTGTAAAGCCTGGGGTGCCTAATGAGT
GAGCTAACTCACATTAATTGCGTTGCGCTCACTGCCCGCTTTCCAGTCGGGAAACCTGTCGTGCCAGCTG
CATTAATGAATCGGCCAACGCGCGGGGAGAGGCGGTTTGCGTATTGGGCGCCAGGGTGGTTTTTCTTTTC
ACCAGTGAGACGGGCAACAGCTGATTGCCCTTCACCGCCTGGCCCTGAGAGAGTTGCAGCAAGCGGTCCA
CGCTGGTTTGCCCCAGCAGGCGAAAATCCTGTTTGATGGTGGTTAACGGCGGGATATAACATGAGCTGTC
TTCGGTATCGTCGTATCCCACTATCGAGATATCCGCACCAACGCGCAGCCCGGACTCGGTAATGGCGCGC
ATTGCGCCCAGCGCCATCTGATCGTTGGCAACCAGCATCGCAGTGGGAACGATGCCCTCATTCAGCATTT
GCATGGTTTGTTGAAAACCGGACATGGCACTCCAGTCGCCTTCCCGTTCCGCTATCGGCTGAATTTGATT
GCGAGTGAGATATTTATGCCAGCCAGCCAGACGCAGACGCGCCGAGACAGAACTTAATGGGCCCGCTAAC
AGCGCGATTTGCTGGTGACCCAATGCGACCAGATGCTCCACGCCCAGTCGCGTACCGTCTTCATGGGAGA
AAATAATACTGTTGATGGGTGTCTGGTCAGAGACATCAAGAAATAACGCCGGAACATTAGTGCAGGCAGC
TTCCACAGCAATGGCATCCTGGTCATCCAGCGGATAGTTAATGATCAGCCCACTGACGCGTTGCGCGAGA
AGATTGTGCACCGCCGCTTTACAGGCTTCGACGCCGCTTCGTTCTACCATCGACACCACCACGCTGGCAC
CCAGTTGATCGGCGCGAGATTTAATCGCCGCGACAATTTGCGACGGCGCGTGCAGGGCCAGACTGGAGGT
GGCAACGCCAATCAGCAACGACTGTTTGCCCGCCAGTTGTTGTGCCACGCGGTTGGGAATGTAATTCAGC
TCCGCCATCGCCGCTTCCACTTTTTCTCGCGTTTTCGCAGAAACGTGGCTGGCCTGGTTCACCACGCGAG
AAACGGTCTGATAAGAGACACCGGCATACTCTGCGACATCGTATAGCGTTACTGGTTTCACATTCACCAC
CCTGAATTGACTCTCTTCCGGGCGCTATCATGCCATACCACGAAAGGTTTTGCACCATTCGATGCGCCTG
ATGCGGTATTTTCTCCTTACGCATCTGTGCGGTATTTCACACCGCATATCGAGGAGCTGTTGACAATTAA
TCATCGGCTCGTATAATGTGTGGAATTGTGAGCGGATAACAATTTCACACGGCCGGCCAAGGAGAAAGGC
TATGAAGCACAACCCTCTGGTGGTGTGTCTGCTCATTATCTGCATTACGATTCTGACATTCACACTCCTG
ACCCGACAAACGCTCTACGAACTGCGGTTCCGGGACGGTGATAAGGAGGTTGCTGCGCTCATGGCCTGCA
CGTCCAGGTAATCGCGAGTCGACAGGAAGGATAAGAAGAACATAAAAAATGGCACTATTCTCTAAAATAT
TAATTTTTTATGTGATTGGTGTGAACATATCCTTTGTCATTATCTGGTTTATCTCACATGAGAAAACACA
TATTCGTTTACTTAGTGCATTCCTGGTCGGAATAACCTGGCCAATGAGTCTGCCTGTGGCATTACTTTTT
TCTCTCTTTTAGGTCGACGGCGCCAGGAGACGCGTATGAACCTGGTGGATATCGCCATTCTTATCCTCAA
ACTCATTGTTGCAGCACTGCAACTGCTTGATGCTGTTCTGAAATACCTGAAGTAATACTTAATTAAGGGC
AAGCGCGGGGATTTTCCCCGCGCATTTCCCGGGTCAGATGGTGCACTCTCAGTACAATCTGCTCTGATGC
CGCATAGTTAAGCCAGCCCCGACACCCGCCAACACCCGCTGACGCGCCCTGACGGGCTTGTCTGCTCCCG
GCATCCGCTTACAGACAAGCTGTGACCGTCTCCGGGAGCTGCATGTGTCAGAGGTTTTCACCGTCGTCAC
CGAAACGCGCGAGACGAAAGGGCCTCGTGATACGCCTATTTTTATAGGTTAATGTCATGATAATAATGGT
TTCTTAGACGTCAGGTGGCACTTTTCGGGGAAATGTGCGCGGAACCCCTATTTGTTTATTTTTCTAAATA
CATTCAAATATGTATCCGCTCATGAGACAATAACCCTGATAAATGCTTCAATAATATTGAAAAAGGAAGA
GTATGAGTATTCAACATTTCCGTGTCGCCCTTATTCCCTTTTTTGCGGCATTTTGCCTTCCTGTTTTTGC
TCACCCAGAAACGCTGGTGAAAGTAAAAGATGCTGAAGATCAGTTGGGTGCACGAGTGGGTTACATCGAA
CTGGATCTCAACAGCGGTAAGATCCTTGAGAGTTTTCGCCCCGAAGAACGTTTTCCAATGATGAGCACTT
TTAAAGTTCTGCTATGTGGCGCGGTATTATCCCGTATTGACGCCGGGCAAGAGCAACTCGGTCGCCGCAT
ACACTATTCTCAGAATGACTTGGTTGAGTACTCACCAGTCACAGAAAAGCATCTTACGGATGGCATGACA
GTAAGAGAATTATGCAGTGCTGCCATAACCATGAGTGATAACACTGCGGCCAACTTACTTCTGACAACGA
TCGGAGGACCGAAGGAGCTAACCGCTTTTTTGCACAACATGGGGGATCATGTAACTCGCCTTGATCGTTG
GGAACCGGAGCTGAATGAAGCCATACCAAACGACGAGCGTGACACCACGATGCCTGTAGCAATGGCAACA
ACGTTGCGCAAACTATTAACTGGCGAACTACTTACTCTAGCTTCCCGGCAACAATTAATAGACTGGATGG
AGGCGGATAAAGTTGCAGGACCACTTCTGCGCTCGGCCCTTCCGGCTGGCTGGTTTATTGCTGATAAATC
TGGAGCCGGTGAGCGTGGGTCTCGCGGTATCATTGCAGCACTGGGGCCAGATGGTAAGCCCTCCCGTATC
GTAGTTATCTACACGACGGGGAGTCAGGCAACTATGGATGAACGAAATAGACAGATCGCTGAGATAGGTG
CCTCACTGATTAAGCATTGGTAACTGTCAGACCAAGTTTACTCATATATACTTTAGATTGATTTAAAACT
TCATTTTTAATTTAAAAGGATCTAGGTGAAGATCCTTTTTGATAATCTCATGACCAAAATCCCTTAACGT
GAGTTTTCGTTCCACTGAGCGTCAGACCCCGTAGAAAAGATCAAAGGATCTTCTTGAGATCCTTTTTTTC
TGCGCGTAATCTGCTGCTTGCAAACAAAAAAACCACCGCTACCAGCGGTGGTTTGTTTGCCGGATCAAGA
GCTACCAACTCTTTTTCCGAAGGTAACTGGCTTCAGCAGAGCGCAGATACCAAATACTGTTCTTCTAGTG
TAGCCGTAGTTAGGCCACCACTTCAAGAACTCTGTAGCACCGCCTACATACCTCGCTCTGCTAATCCTGT
TACCAGTGGCTGCTGCCAGTGGCGATAAGTCGTGTCTTACCGGGTTGGACTCAAGACGATAGTTACCGGA
TAAGGCGCAGCGGTCGGGCTGAACGGGGGGTTCGTGCACACAGCCCAGCTTGGAGCGAACGACCTACACC
GAACTGAGATACCTACAGCGTGAGCTATGAGAAAGCGCCACGCTTCCCGAAGGGAGAAAGGCGGACAGGT
ATCCGGTAAGCGGCAGGGTCGGAACAGGAGAGCGCACGAGGGAGCTTCCAGGGGGAAACGCCTGGTATCT
TTATAGTCCTGTCGGGTTTCGCCACCTCTGACTCGAGCGTCGATTTTTGTGATGCTCGTCAGGGGGGCGG
AGCCTATGGAAAAA
Features (pLannotate 1.2.2; 34 found; start..end, strand, type, name):
    230..338     +  oriT           oriT: incP origin of transfer
    410..464     +  CDS            lacI (fragment): lac repressor; lacI; The lac repressor binds to the lac operator to inhibit transcription in E. coli. This inhibition can be relieved by adding lactose or isopropyl-β-D-thiogalactopyranoside (IPTG).
    497..662     +  mobile_element Tn7L: mini-Tn7 element (left end of the Tn7 transposon) Tn7
    707..734     -  misc_feature   MCS (fragment): pBluescript multiple cloning site
    734..884     +  rep_origin     p15A ori (fragment): Plasmids containing the medium-copy-number p15A origin of replication can be propagated in E. coli cells that contain a second plasmid with the ColE1 origin.
    972..1086    -  CDS            GFPuv (fragment): GFP variant optimized for excitation by UV light
   1117..1797    -  CDS            mPlum: far-red monomeric derivative of DsRed fluorescent protein (Wang et al., 2004) mammalian codon-optimized
   1805..1827    -  RBS            RBS: efficient ribosome binding site from bacteriophage T7 gene 10 (Olins and Rangwala, 1989)
   1851..1879    -  promoter       tac promoter: strong E. coli promoter; hybrid between the trp and lac UV5 promoters
   1927..1974    -  protein_bind   FRT: FLP-mediated recombination occurs in the 8-bp core sequence TCTAGAAA (Turan and Bode, 2011). FLP recombinase from the Saccharomyces cerevisiae 2μ plasmid
   2015..2043    +  promoter       Pc promoter: intI1 (promoter lies within the coding sequence); class 1 integron promoter
   2232..2765    +  CDS            GmR: gentamycin acetyltransferase; aacC1; confers resistance to gentamycin
   2895..2928    -  protein_bind   FRT (minimal): supports FLP-mediated excision but not integration (Turan and Bode, 2011) FLP recombinase from the Saccharomyces cerevisiae 2μ plasmid
   2988..3074    -  terminator     rrnB T1 terminator: Escherichia coli rrnB; transcription terminator T1 from the E. coli rrnB gene
   3138..3167    -  CDS            CmR (fragment): chloramphenicol acetyltransferase confers resistance to chloramphenicol
   3177..3271    -  terminator     lambda t0 terminator: transcription terminator from phage lambda
   3292..3316    +  misc_feature   MCS (fragment): pBluescript multiple cloning site
   3320..3518    +  mobile_element Tn7R (fragment): mini-Tn7 element (right end of the Tn7 transposon) Tn7
   3590..3658    +  CDS            lacZα (fragment): LacZα fragment of β-galactosidase; lacZ fragment
   3667..3690    -  promoter       lac UV5 promoter (fragment): E. coli lac promoter with an "up" mutation
   3705..3726    -  protein_bind   CAP binding site: CAP binding activates transcription in the presence of cAMP. E. coli catabolite activator protein
   3739..4821    -  CDS            lacI: lac repressor; lacI; The lac repressor binds to the lac operator to inhibit transcription in E. coli. This inhibition can be relieved by adding lactose or isopropyl-β-D-thiogalactopyranoside (IPTG).
   4822..4894    -  promoter       lacIq promoter (fragment): lacI (mutant); In the lacIq allele, a single base change in the promoter boosts expression of the lacI gene about 10-fold.
   4897..4949    -  misc_feature   bom (fragment): basis of mobility region from pBR322
   4960..4988    +  promoter       tac promoter: strong E. coli promoter; hybrid between the trp and lac UV5 promoters
   4996..5012    +  protein_bind   lac operator: The lac repressor binds to the lac operator to inhibit transcription in E. coli. This inhibition can be relieved by adding lactose or isopropyl-β-D-thiogalactopyranoside (IPTG). lac repressor encoded by lacI
   5042..5188    +  CDS            hokB: HOKB_ECOLI - Also known as ydcB. Experimental evidence at protein level: Swiss-Prot protein existence level 1. Toxic component of a type I toxin-antitoxin (TA) system (Probable). When overexpressed kills cells within minutes; causes collapse of the transmembrane potential and arrest of respiration (PubMed:10361310). Expression leads to membrane depolarization; when protein levels are high enough depolarization probably leads to lowered metabolic activity which in turn induces some cells to enter the persistent state in which they transiently survive antibiotic exposure. Its toxic effect is pro
   5229..5399    +  CDS            ghoT: GHOT_ECOLI - Also known as yjdO. Experimental evidence at protein level: Swiss-Prot protein existence level 1. Toxic component of a type V toxin-antitoxin (TA) system. Causes membrane damage when induced by MqsR, slowing cell growth and increasing the formation of dormant persister cells; involved with GhoS, its antitoxin, in reducing cell growth during antibacterial stress (PubMed:24373067). Overexpression causes cell lysis, forming ghost cells; both effects are neutralized by expression of GhoS. Overexpression in the presence of ampicillin increases persister cell formation (persister cells
   5426..5512    +  CDS            tisB: TISB_ECOLI - Also known as ysdB. Experimental evidence at protein level: Swiss-Prot protein existence level 1. Toxic component of a type I toxin-antitoxin (TA) system (PubMed:18761622) (Probable). Overexpression causes cessation of growth, induces stress-response, a number of membrane protein genes, and leads to cell death (PubMed:15620655, PubMed:18761622, PubMed:18710431). Inhibits ATP synthesis, ATP levels drop drastically quickly after induction (PubMed:18761622, PubMed:24513967). Part of the programmed response to DNA damage; damage leads to increased accumulation of the protein which slo
   5568..5616    -  misc_feature   bom (fragment): basis of mobility region from pBR322
   5718..5753    -  CDS            rop (fragment): Rop protein, which maintains plasmids at low copy number; rop
   5848..5952    +  promoter       AmpR promoter: bla
   5953..6813    +  CDS            AmpR: β-lactamase; bla; confers resistance to ampicillin, carbenicillin, and related antibiotics
   6984..7572    +  rep_origin     ori: high-copy-number ColE1/pMB1/pBR322/pUC origin of replication
