[The description below was written by a language model from this plasmid's Addgene catalogue record and pLannotate feature annotations shown in this document.]
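Description:
pTn7xKS-mPlum is a pUC18-derived mini-Tn7 delivery vector for placing a far-red fluorescent marker into bacterial chromosomes. It forms part of a toolset aimed at genetic manipulation of diverse proteobacterial lineages. It replicates at high copy in E. coli from the ColE1/pUC origin and is selected with ampicillin (bla). An incP oriT allows it to be mobilised by conjugation into recipient strains. The record does not show any Tn7 transposase genes on this plasmid, so transposition functions would have to be supplied from elsewhere.

The transposable segment lies between the Tn7L and Tn7R ends. It carries an mPlum coding sequence driven by a tac promoter with a phage T7 gene 10 ribosome binding site. No lac operator is annotated next to this promoter. Alongside sits a gentamicin acetyltransferase gene (aacC1) expressed from the class 1 integron Pc promoter and flanked by FRT sites, which in principle permit FLP-mediated removal of the marker after insertion. rrnB T1 and lambda t0 terminators sit at the Tn7R end of the element.

Outside the transposon, the backbone was modified with a lacIq repressor gene and a tac promoter/lac operator-controlled synthetic operon encoding the membrane-damaging toxins HokB, GhoT and TisB. Because this cassette is repressed by LacI and induced by IPTG, it can act as an inducible kill switch, presumably to counterselect cells that retain the plasmid backbone rather than the chromosomal insertion.

The depositor and sequencing-derived records differ by only a few bases and give essentially identical annotations. Several short fragment hits (p15A ori, GFPuv, CmR, rop) appear to be cloning remnants or spurious matches rather than functional parts.
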