Addgene plasmid #117396: pTn7xKS-mPlum
Purpose: Tn7 tagging vector pTn7xKS with mPlum expression scaffold
Depositing lab: Karen Guillemin. Depositing organization: University of Oregon. Publication: Modernized Tools for Streamlined Genetic Manipulation and Comparative Study of Wild and Diverse Proteobacterial Lineages. Wiles TJ, Wall ES, Schlomann BH, Hay EA, Parthasarathy R, Guillemin K. MBio. 2018 Oct 9;9(5). pii: mBio.01877-18. doi: 10.1128/mBio.01877-18. PubMed 30301859.
Backbone
  Vector backbone: pUC18
  Modifications to backbone: A gene encoding the Lac repressor (lacIQ allele) and a lac-controlled synthetic operon containing three genes encoding the antibacterial toxins HokB, GhoT, and TisB were inserted into the backbone via blunt-ligation into a blunted NdeI restriction site.
  Vector type: Bacterial Expression, Synthetic Biology
Growth in bacteria
  Bacterial resistance: Ampicillin, 100 μg/mL
  Growth temperature: 37°C
  Growth strain: DH5alpha
  Growth instructions: Also carries a gentamicin selectable marker
  Copy number: High Copy
Gene/Insert
  Gene/Insert name: mPlum
  Species: Synthetic
  Insert size (bp): 1154
  Promoter: Ptac
  Cloning method: Restriction Enzyme; 5′ cloning site SpeI (destroyed during cloning); 3′ cloning site SpeI (destroyed during cloning)
  Sequencing primers: 5′ caaagggaatcaggggatct; 3′ gaggggtggaaatggagttt
Terms and licenses: Academic/Nonprofit Terms; Industry Terms: Not Available to Industry
How to cite: pTn7xKS-mPlum was a gift from Karen Guillemin (Addgene plasmid # 117396 ; http://n2t.net/addgene:117396 ; RRID:Addgene_117396)
